>Addgene plasmid #237591 | pMIHP-16252 C.OLLAS.V5 | addgene full sequence | sequence record 477146 | Addgene NGS Result
TTTTCCCAGTCACGACGTTGTAAAACGACGGCGCAAGGAATGGTGCATGCAAGGAGATGGCGCCCAACAG
TCCCCCGGCCACGGGGCCTGCCACCATACCCACGCCGAAACAAGCGCTCATGAGCCCGAAGTGGCGAGCC
CGATCTTCCCCATCGGTGATGTCGGCGATATAGGCGCCAGCAACCGCACCTGTGGCGCCGGTGATGCCGG
CCACGATGCGTCCGGCGTAGAGGCGATTAGTCCAATTTGTTAAAGACAGGATATCAGTGGTCCAGGCTCT
AGTTTTGACTCAACAATATCACCAGCTGAAGCCTATAGAGTACGAGCCATAGATAAAATAAAAGATTTTA
TTTAGTCTCCAGAAAAAGGGGGGAATGAAAGACCCCACCTGTAGGTTTGGCAAGCTAGCTTAAGTAACGC
CATTTTGCAAGGCATGGAAAATACATAACTGAGAATAGAGAAGTTCAGATCAAGGTTAGGAACAGAGAGA
CAGCAGAATATGGGCCAAACAGGATATCTGTGGTAAGCAGTTCCTGCCCCGGCTCAGGGCCAAGAACAGA
TGGTCCCCAGATGCGGTCCCGCCCTCAGCAGTTTCTAGAGAACCATCAGATGTTTCCAGGGTGCCCCAAG
GACCTGAAATGACCCTGTGCCTTATTTGAACTAACCAATCAGTTCGCTTCTCGCTTCTGTTCGCGCGCTT
CTGCTCCCCGAGCTCAATAAAAGAGCCCACAACCCCTCACTCGGCGCGCCAGTCCTCCGATAGACTGCGT
CGCCCGGGTACCCGTATTCCCAATAAAGCCTCTTGCTGTTTGCATCCGAATCGTGGACTCGCTGATCCTT
GGGAGGGTCTCCTCAGATTGATTGACTGCCCACCTCGGGGGTCTTTCATTTGGAGGTTCCACCGAGATTT
GGAGACCCCTGCCCAGGGACCACCGACCCCCCCGCCGGGAGGTAAGCTGGCCAGCGGTCGTTTCGTGTCT
GTCTCTGTCTTTGTGCGTGTTTGTGCCGGCATCTAATGTTTGCGCCTGCGTCTGTACTAGTTAGCTAACT
AGCTCTGTATCTGGCGGACCCGTGGTGGAACTGACGAGTTCTGAACACCCGGCCGCAACCCTGGGAGACG
TCCCAGGGACTTTGGGGGCCGTTTTTGTGGCCCGACCTGAGGAAGGGAGTCGATGTGGAATCCGACCCCG
TCAGGATATGTGGTTCTGGTAGGAGACGAGAACCTAAAACAGTTCCCGCCTCCGTCTGAATTTTTGCTTT
CGGTTTGGAACCGAAGCCGCGCGTCTTGTCTGCTGCAGCGCTGCAGCATCGTTCTGTGTTGTCTCTGTCT
GACTGTGTTTCTGTATTTGTCTGAAAATTAGGGCCAGACTGTTACCACTCCCTTAAGTTTGACCTTAGGT
CACTGGAAAGATGTCGAGCGGATCGCTCACAACCAGTCGGTAGATGTCAAGAAGAGACGTTGGGTTACCT
TCTGCTCTGCAGAATGGCCAACCTTTAACGTCGGATGGCCGCGAGACGGCACCTTTAACCGAGACCTCAT
CACCCAGGTTAAGATCAAGGTCTTTTCACCTGGCCCGCATGGACACCCAGACCAGGTCCCCTACATCGTG
ACCTGGGAAGCCTTGGCTTTTGACCCCCCTCCCTGGGTCAAGCCCTTTGTACACCCTAAGCCTCCGCCTC
CTCTTCCTCCATCCGCCCCGTCTCTCCCCCTTGAACCTCCTCGTTCGACCCCGCCTCGATCCTCCCTTTA
TCCAGCCCTCACTCCTTCTCTAGGCGCCGGAATTCCGAACAGTCTTCCGTAATAGAAGACACAAGGCTCG
AGCGGGATCAATTCCGCCCCCCCCCTAACGTTACTGGCCGAAGCCGCTTGGAATAAGGCCGGTGTGCGTT
TGTCTATATGTTATTTTCCACCATATTGCCGTCTTTTGGCAATGTGAGGGCCCGGAAACCTGGCCCTGTC
TTCTTGACGAGCATTCCTAGGGGTCTTTCCCCTCTCGCCAAAGGAATGCAAGGTCTGTTGAATGTCGTGA
AGGAAGCAGTTCCTCTGGAAGCTTCTTGAAGACAAACAACGTCTGTAGCGACCCTTTGCAGGCAGCGGAA
CCCCCCACCTGGCGACAGGTGCCTCTGCGGCCAAAAGCCACGTGTATAAGATACACCTGCAAAGGCGGCA
CAACCCCAGTGCCACGTTGTGAGTTGGATAGTTGTGGAAAGAGTCAAATGGCTCTCCTCAAGCGTATTCA
ACAAGGGGCTGAAGGATGCCCAGAAGGTACCCCATTGTATGGGATCTGATCTGGGGCCTCGGTGCACATG
CTTTACATGTGTTTAGTCGAGGTTAAAAAAACGTCTAGGCCCCCCGAACCACGGGGACGTGGTTTTCCTT
TGAAAAACACGATAATACCATGCCAGAGCCTTCTAAGTCTGCACCAGCCCCTAAGAAGGGATCTAAGAAA
GCCATCTCTAAGGCGCAGAAGAAGGATGGCAAGAAGCGCAAGCGCAGCCGCAAGGAGAGCTATTCGGTGT
ACGTGTACAAGGTGCTGAAGCAAGTGCACCCCGACACCGGCATCTCCTCCAAGGCCATGGGCATCATGAA
CTCGTTCGTGAACGACATCTTCGAGCGCATCGCGAGCGAGGCGTCCCGCCTGGCGCATTACAACAAGCGC
TCGACCATCACGTCCCGGGAGATCCAGACGGCCGTGCGCCTGCTGCTGCCCGGGGAGCTGGCCAAGCACG
CCGTGTCGGAGGGCACTAAGGCCGTCACCAAGTACACCAGCTCCAAGGACCCACCGGTCGCCACCGGATC
CACGGTCGCCACCATGGGCGAGGACCAGGTGGACCCCAGGCTGATCGACGGCAAGGGAGGAGGCGGGGGA
GGGAGCGGCTTCGCCAACGAGCTGGGCCCCAGGCTGATGGGCAAGTGCGGAGGAGGCGGGGGAGGGGGCA
AACCAATTCCAAACCCACTGCTGGGACTGGATTCCACAGGCATGCTGATGGTGTAAGCGGCCGCGACTCT
AGAGTCGACCTGCAGGCATGCAAGCTTCAGGTAGCCGGCTAACGTTAACAACCGGTACCTCTAGAACTAT
AGCTAGCATGCGCAAATTTAAAGCGCTGATATCGATAAAATAAAAGATTTTATTTAGTCTCCAGAAAAAG
GGGGGAATGAAAGACCCCACCTGTAGGTTTGGCAAGCTAGCTTAAGTAACGCCATTTTGCAAGGCATGGA
AAATACATAACTGAGAATAGAGAAGTTCAGATCAAGGTTAGGAACAGAGAGACAGCAGAATATGGGCCAA
ACAGGATATCTGTGGTAAGCAGTTCCTGCCCCGGCTCAGGGCCAAGAACAGATGGTCCCCAGATGCGGTC
CCGCCCTCAGCAGTTTCTAGAGAACCATCAGATGTTTCCAGGGTGCCCCAAGGACCTGAAATGACCCTGT
GCCTTATTTGAACTAACCAATCAGTTCGCTTCTCGCTTCTGTTCGCGCGCTTCTGCTCCCCGAGCTCAAT
AAAAGAGCCCACAACCCCTCACTCGGCGCGCCAGTCCTCCGATAGACTGCGTCGCCCGGGTACCCGTGTA
TCCAATAAACCCTCTTGCAGTTGCATCCGACTTGTGGTCTCGCTGTTCCTTGGGAGGGTCTCCTCTGAGT
GATTGACTACCCGTCAGCGGGGGTCTTTCATGGGTAACAGTTTCTTGAAGTTGGAGAACAACATTCTGAG
GGTAGGAGTCGAATATTAAGTAATCCTGACTCAATTAGCCACTGTTTTGAATCCACATACTCCAATACTC
CTGAAATAGTTCATTATGGACAGCGCAGAAAGAGCTGGGGAGAATTGTGAAATTGTTATCCGCTCACAAT
TCCACACAACATACGAGCCGGAAGCATAAAGTGTAAAGCCTGGGGTGCCTAATGAGTGAGCTAACTCACA
TTAATTGCGTTGCGCTCACTGCCCGCTTTCCAGTCGGGAAACCTGTCGTGCCAGCTGCATTAATGAATCG
GCCAACGCGCGGGGAGAGGCGGTTTGCGTATTGGGCGCTCTTCCGCTTCCTCGCTCACTGACTCGCTGCG
CTCGGTCGTTCGGCTGCGGCGAGCGGTATCAGCTCACTCAAAGGCGGTAATACGGTTATCCACAGAATCA
GGGGATAACGCAGGAAAGAACATGTGAGCAAAAGGCCAGCAAAAGGCCAGGAACCGTAAAAAGGCCGCGT
TGCTGGCGTTTTTCCATAGGCTCCGCCCCCCTGACGAGCATCACAAAAATCGACGCTCAAGTCAGAGGTG
GCGAAACCCGACAGGACTATAAAGATACCAGGCGTTTCCCCCTGGAAGCTCCCTCGTGCGCTCTCCTGTT
CCGACCCTGCCGCTTACCGGATACCTGTCCGCCTTTCTCCCTTCGGGAAGCGTGGCGCTTTCTCATAGCT
CACGCTGTAGGTATCTCAGTTCGGTGTAGGTCGTTCGCTCCAAGCTGGGCTGTGTGCACGAACCCCCCGT
TCAGCCCGACCGCTGCGCCTTATCCGGTAACTATCGTCTTGAGTCCAACCCGGTAAGACACGACTTATCG
CCACTGGCAGCAGCCACTGGTAACAGGATTAGCAGAGCGAGGTATGTAGGCGGTGCTACAGAGTTCTTGA
AGTGGTGGCCTAACTACGGCTACACTAGAAGAACAGTATTTGGTATCTGCGCTCTGCTGAAGCCAGTTAC
CTTCGGAAAAAGAGTTGGTAGCTCTTGATCCGGCAAACAAACCACCGCTGGTAGCGGTGGTTTTTTTGTT
TGCAAGCAGCAGATTACGCGCAGAAAAAAAGGATCTCAAGAAGATCCTTTGATCTTTTCTACGGGGTCTG
ACGCTCAGTGGAACGAAAACTCACGTTAAGGGATTTTGGTCATGAGATTATCAAAAAGGATCTTCACCTA
GATCCTTTTAAATTAAAAATGAAGTTTTAAATCAATCTAAAGTATATATGAGTAAACTTGGTCTGACAGT
TACCAATGCTTAATCAGTGAGGCACCTATCTCAGCGATCTGTCTATTTCGTTCATCCATAGTTGCCTGAC
TCCCCGTCGTGTAGATAACTACGATACGGGAGGGCTTACCATCTGGCCCCAGTGCTGCAATGATACCGCG
AGACCCACGCTCACCGGCTCCAGATTTATCAGCAATAAACCAGCCAGCCGGAAGGGCCGAGCGCAGAAGT
GGTCCTGCAACTTTATCCGCCTCCATCCAGTCTATTAATTGTTGCCGGGAAGCTAGAGTAAGTAGTTCGC
CAGTTAATAGTTTGCGCAACGTTGTTGCCATTGCTACAGGCATCGTGGTGTCACGCTCGTCGTTTGGTAT
GGCTTCATTCAGCTCCGGTTCCCAACGATCAAGGCGAGTTACATGATCCCCCATGTTGTGCAAAAAAGCG
GTTAGCTCCTTCGGTCCTCCGATCGTTGTCAGAAGTAAGTTGGCCGCAGTGTTATCACTCATGGTTATGG
CAGCACTGCATAATTCTCTTACTGTCATGCCATCCGTAAGATGCTTTTCTGTGACTGGTGAGTACTCAAC
CAAGTCATTCTGAGAATAGTGTATGCGGCGACCGAGTTGCTCTTGCCCGGCGTCAATACGGGATAATACC
GCGCCACATAGCAGAACTTTAAAAGTGCTCATCATTGGAAAACGTTCTTCGGGGCGAAAACTCTCAAGGA
TCTTACCGCTGTTGAGATCCAGTTCGATGTAACCCACTCGTGCACCCAACTGATCTTCAGCATCTTTTAC
TTTCACCAGCGTTTCTGGGTGAGCAAAAACAGGAAGGCAAAATGCCGCAAAAAAGGGAATAAGGGCGACA
CGGAAATGTTGAATACTCATACTCTTCCTTTTTCAATATTATTGAAGCATTTATCAGGGTTATTGTCTCA
TGAGCGGATACATATTTGAATGTATTTAGAAAAATAAACAAATAGGGGTTCCGCGCACATTTCCCCGAAA
AGTGCCACCTGACGTCTAAGAAACCATTATTATCATGACATTAACCTATAAAAATAGGCGTATCACGAGG
CCCTTTCGTCTCGCGCGTTTCGGTGATGACGGTGAAAACCTCTGACACATGCAGCTCCCGGAGACGGTCA
CAGCTTGTCTGTAAGCGGATGCCGGGAGCAGACAAGCCCGTCAGGGCGCGTCAGCGGGTGTTGGCGGGTG
TCGGGGCTGGCTTAACTATGCGGCATCAGAGCAGATTGTACTGAGAGTGCACCATATGCGGTGTGAAATA
CCGCACAGATGCGTAAGGAGAAAATACCGCATCAGGCGCCATTCGCCATTCAGGCTGCGCAACTGTTGGG
AAGGGCGATCGGTGCGGGCCTCTTCGCTATTACGCCAGCTGGCGAAAGGGGGATGTGCTGCAAGGCGATT
AAGTTGGGTAACGCCAGGG
Features (pLannotate 1.2.2; 19 found; start..end, strand, type, name):
     32..233     -  CDS            TcR (fragment): tetracycline efflux protein; tet; confers resistance to tetracycline
    234..332     +  CDS            env (fragment): murine leukemia virus gPr80 envelope polyprotein precursor; env; proteolytically cleaved into gp70SU and p15TM subunits
    374..890     +  LTR            5' LTR: 5' long terminal repeat from murine embryonic stem cell virus
    954..1295    +  misc_feature   MESV Ψ: packaging signal of murine embryonic stem cell virus
   1362..1778    +  CDS            gag (truncated): truncated Moloney murine leukemia virus (MMLV) gag gene lacking the start codon
   1837..2397    +  misc_feature   IRES: internal ribosome entry site (IRES) of the encephalomyocarditis virus (EMCV)
   2400..2777    +  CDS            H2bc3: H2B1B_MOUSE - Also known as Hist1h2bb Experimental evidence at protein level: Swiss-Prot protein existence level 1. Core component of nucleosome. Nucleosomes wrap and compact DNA into chromatin, limiting DNA accessibility to the cellular machineries which require DNA as a template. Histones thereby play a central role in transcription regulation, DNA repair, DNA replication and chromosomal stability. DNA accessibility is regulated via a complex set of post-translational modifications of histones, also called histone code, and nucleosome remodeling. From Mus musculus (Mouse).
   3007..3037    +  misc_feature   MCS (fragment): pUC18/19 multiple cloning site
   3157..3671    +  LTR            3' LTR: 3' long terminal repeat from murine embryonic stem cell virus
   3833..3849    -  protein_bind   lac operator: The lac repressor binds to the lac operator to inhibit transcription in E. coli. This inhibition can be relieved by adding lactose or isopropyl-β-D-thiogalactopyranoside (IPTG). lac repressor encoded by lacI
   3857..3887    -  promoter       lac promoter: promoter for the E. coli lac operon
   3902..3923    -  protein_bind   CAP binding site: CAP binding activates transcription in the presence of cAMP. E. coli catabolite activator protein
   3936..4028    -  CDS            lacI (fragment): lac repressor; lacI; The lac repressor binds to the lac operator to inhibit transcription in E. coli. This inhibition can be relieved by adding lactose or isopropyl-β-D-thiogalactopyranoside (IPTG).
   4211..4799    -  rep_origin     ori: high-copy-number ColE1/pMB1/pBR322/pUC origin of replication
   4970..5830    -  CDS            AmpR: β-lactamase; bla; confers resistance to ampicillin, carbenicillin, and related antibiotics
   5831..5935    -  promoter       AmpR promoter: bla
   6030..6065    +  CDS            rop (fragment): Rop protein, which maintains plasmids at low copy number; rop
   6167..6266    +  misc_feature   bom (fragment): basis of mobility region from pBR322
   6272..32      -  CDS            lacZα (fragment) (across the origin): LacZα fragment of β-galactosidase; lacZ fragment
