[The description below was written by a language model from this plasmid's Addgene catalogue record and pLannotate feature annotations shown in this document.]
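Description:
pMIHP-16252 C.OLLAS.V5 is an empty gammaretroviral backbone from the "Flow Code" plasmid series, built on p.MIHP, which is itself a derivative of p.MIGII in which the GFP reporter was replaced by an epitope-tagged histone. The viral portion is framed by murine embryonic stem cell virus 5' and 3' LTRs and carries the MESV Ψ packaging signal followed by a truncated MMLV gag segment lacking its start codon, an arrangement that supports efficient packaging of the genomic RNA when gag-pol and envelope functions are supplied in trans. The 5' LTR serves as the promoter for the transcript. No gene of interest is present; the record lists no insert.

Downstream of gag lies an EMCV IRES driving a mouse histone H2B coding sequence (H2bc3). According to the catalogue fields, the reporter carries the C, OLLAS and V5 epitope tags. These tags are not individually annotated in the feature table, though an unannotated stretch follows the H2B reading frame and could accommodate them. In the usual MIG-style layout, a cDNA cloned upstream of the IRES would be co-expressed with the reporter from one bicistronic message, so transduced cells would be marked by a nuclear histone bearing a specific epitope combination. The name suggests antibody-based flow cytometric detection of that combination as a barcode, but the record does not describe the application in detail.

In bacteria the plasmid is maintained by a high-copy ColE1/pUC-type origin and selected with ampicillin through the AmpR β-lactamase gene. The remaining annotations (fragments of TcR, env, lacI, lacZα, rop, bom and a lac promoter/operator) are non-functional remnants of earlier cloning vectors.
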