Addgene plasmid #237591: pMIHP-16252 C.OLLAS.V5
Purpose: (Empty Backbone) C.OLLAS.V5 Flow Code Plasmid
Depositing lab: Adrian Liston. Depositing organization: Babraham Institute.
Backbone
  Vector backbone: p.MIHP — made from p.MIGII with the GFP element being replaced with the histone epitopes
  Vector type: Retroviral
  Tag / fusion protein: C; OLLAS; V5
Growth in bacteria
  Bacterial resistance: Ampicillin, 100 μg/mL
  Growth temperature: 30°C
  Growth strain: NEB Stable
  Copy number: Unknown
Gene/Insert
  Gene/Insert name: None
Terms and licenses: Academic/Nonprofit Terms; Industry Terms: Not Available to Industry
How to cite: pMIHP-16252 C.OLLAS.V5 was a gift from Adrian Liston (Addgene plasmid # 237591 ; http://n2t.net/addgene:237591 ; RRID:Addgene_237591)
